>Addgene plasmid #53206 | pFA6a-TRP1-PGAL1-GFP (F64L, S65T, V163A) | addgene partial sequence | sequence record 83724 | SP6 5'-ATTTAGGTGACACTATAG-3'
CGTACGCTGCAGGTCGACGGATCTATATTACCCTGTTATCCCTAGCGGATCTGCCGGTAGAGGTGTGGTC
AATAAGAGCGACCTCATACTATACCTGAGAAAGCAACCTGACCTACAGGAAAGAGTTACTCAAGAATAAG
AATTTTCGTTTTAAAACCTAAGAGTCACTTTAAAATTTGTATACACTTATTTTTTTTATAACTTATTTAA
TAATAAAAATCATAAATCATAAGAAATTCGCTTATTTAGAAGTGGCGCGCCCTATTTGTATAGTTCATCC
ATGCCATGTGTAATCCCAGCAGCTGTTACAAACTCAAGAAGGACCATGTGGTCTCTCTTTTCGTTGGGAT
CTTTCGAAAGGGCAGATTGTGTGGACAGGTAATGGTTGTCTGGTAAAAGGACAGGGCCATCGCCAATTGG
AGTATTTTGTTGATAATGGTCTGCTAGTTGAACGCTTCCATCTTCAATGTTGTGTCTAATTTTGAAGTTA
GCTTTGATTCCATTCTTTTGTTTGTCTGCCATGATGTATACATTGTGTGAGTTATAGTTGTATTCCAATT
TGTGCCCAAGAATGTTTCCATCTTCTTTAAAATCAATACCTTTTAACTCGATTCTATTAACAAGGGTATC
ACCTTCAAACTTGACTTCAGCACGTGTCTTGTAGTTCCCGTCATCTTTGAAAAATATAGTTCTTTCCTGT
ACATAACCTTCGGGCATGGCACTCTTGAAAAAGTCATGCTGTTTCATGTGATCTGGGTATCTTGAAAAGC
ATTGAACACCATAAGTGAGAGTAGTGACAAGTGTTGGCCATGGAACAGGTAGTTTTCCAGTAGTGCAAAT
AAATTTAAGGGTAAGTTTTCCGTATGTTGCATCACCTTCACCCTCTCCACTGACAGAAAATTTGTGCCCA
TTAACATCACCATCTAATTCAA
