>Addgene plasmid #53206 | pFA6a-TRP1-PGAL1-GFP (F64L, S65T, V163A) | addgene partial sequence | sequence record 85629 | pHybLex_rev 5'-GAGTCACTTTAAAATTTGTATACAC-3'
TATTTAATAATAAAAATCATAAATCATAAGAAATTCGCTTATTTAGAAGTGGCGCGCCCTATTTGTATAG
TTCATCCATGCCATGTGTAATCCCAGCAGCTGTTACAAACTCAAGAAGGACCATGTGGTCTCTCTTTTCG
TTGGGATCTTTCGAAAGGGCAGATTGTGTGGACAGGTAATGGTTGTCTGGTAAAAGGACAGGGCCATCGC
CAATTGGAGTATTTTGTTGATAATGGTCTGCTAGTTGAACGCTTCCATCTTCAATGTTGTGTCTAATTTT
GAAGTTAGCTTTGATTCCATTCTTTTGTTTGTCTGCCATGATGTATACATTGTGTGAGTTATAGTTGTAT
TCCAATTTGTGCCCAAGAATGTTTCCATCTTCTTTAAAATCAATACCTTTTAACTCGATTCTATTAACAA
GGGTATCACCTTCAAACTTGACTTCAGCACGTGTCTTGTAGTTCCCGTCATCTTTGAAAAATATAGTTCT
TTCCTGTACATAACCTTCGGGCATGGCACTCTTGAAAAAGTCATGCTGTTTCATGTGATCTGGGTATCTT
GAAAAGCATTGAACACCATAAGTGAGAGTAGTGACAAGTGTTGGCCATGGAACAGGTAGTTTTCCAGTAG
TGCAAATAAATTTAAGGGTAAGTTTTCCGTATGTTGCATCACCTTCACCCTCTCCACTGACAGAAAATTT
GTGCCCATTAACATCACCATCTAATTCAACAAGAATTGGGACAACTCCAGTGAAAAGTTCTTCTCCTTTA
CTGTTAATTAAAGACATTTTGAGATCCGGGGTTTTTTCTCCTTGACGTTAAAGTATAGAGGTATATTAAC
AATTTTTTGTTGATACTTTTATTACATTTGAATAAGAAGTAATACAAACCGAAAATGTTGAAAGTATTAG
TTAAAGTGGTTATGCAGTTTTTGCATTTATATATCTGTTAATAGATCAAAAATCATCGCTTCGCTGATTA
ATTACCCCA
