>Addgene plasmid #53206 | pFA6a-TRP1-PGAL1-GFP (F64L, S65T, V163A) | addgene partial sequence | sequence record 89423 | TRP1-R 5'-cagcatcggaatctagagca-3'
TGGACCAGAACTACCTGTGAAATTAATAACAGACATACTCCAAGCTGCCTTTGTGTGCTTAATCACGTAT
ACTCACGTGCTCAATAGTCACCAATGCCCTCCCTCTTGGCCCTCTCCTTTTCTTTTTTCGACCGAATTAA
TTCTTAATCGGCAAAAAAAGAAAAGCTCCGGATCAAGATTGTACAGATCTGTAAAGAGCCCCATTATCTT
AGCCTAAAAAAACCTTCTCTTTGGAACTTTCAGTAATACGCTTAACTGCTCATTGCTATATTGAAGTACG
GATTAGAAGCCGCCGAGCGGGTGACAGCCCTCCGAAGGAAGACTCTCCTCCGTGCGTCCTCGTCTTCACC
GGTCGCGTTCCTGAAACGCAGATGTGCCTCGCGCCGCACTGCTCCGAACAATAAAGATTCTACAATACTA
GCTTTTATGGTTATGAAGAGGAAAAATTGGCAGTAACCTGGCCCCACAAACCTTCAAATGAACGAATCAA
ATTAACAACCATAGGATGATAATGCGATTAGTTTTTTAGCCTTATTTCTGGGGTAATTAATCAGCGAAGC
GATGATTTTTGATCTATTAACAGATATATAAATGCAAAAACTGCATAACCACTTTAACTAATACTTTCAA
CATTTTCGGTTTGTATTACTTCTTATTCAAATGTAATAAAAGTATCAACAAAAAATTGTTAATATACCTC
TATACTTTAACGTCAAGGAGAAAAAACCCGGATCTCAAAATGTCTTTAATTAACAGTAAAGGAGAAGAAC
TTTTCACTGGGAGTTGTCCCAATTCTTGTTGAATTAGATGGTGATGTTAATGGGCACAAATTTTTCTGTC
CAGTGGAAGAGGGTGAAAGGTGATGCAACATACGGAAAAACTTACCCCTTTAAAATTTATTTGGCACTAA
CTGGAAAAACTACCTGGTTCCATGGGCCAACA
