[The description below was written by a language model from this plasmid's Addgene catalogue record.]
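Description:
pFA6a-TRP1-PGAL1-GFP (F64L, S65T, V163A) is a yeast genomic targeting plasmid built on the pFA6a backbone. It is not meant to replicate in yeast. Instead, it serves as a template module from which a cassette is amplified and integrated into the Saccharomyces cerevisiae chromosome by homologous recombination. In bacteria it is maintained as a high-copy plasmid under ampicillin selection. The yeast marker is TRP1, which allows integrants to be selected by tryptophan prototrophy in a trp1 host. The record lists SP6 and T7 as sequencing primer sites flanking the insert region, but it gives no feature table, total size or cloning method.

The payload is arranged as TRP1 marker, then the S. cerevisiae GAL1 promoter, then a GFP coding sequence. The catalogue records TRP1 and GFP as "tags" on either side of the promoter, which reflects this order rather than a true protein fusion with TRP1. When the cassette is targeted immediately upstream of a chromosomal open reading frame, two things happen. The gene's native promoter is replaced by the galactose-inducible, glucose-repressible GAL1 promoter, and GFP is fused to the N-terminus of the encoded protein. This gives regulated expression or overexpression of a fluorescently tagged protein from its own locus, which is useful for localization studies and for conditional shut-off or induction experiments. According to the depositor's comments, this version was derived from an earlier plasmid of the same design by replacing its GFP with a variant carrying F64L, S65T and V163A, which the record describes as a stable GFP.
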