Addgene plasmid #53206: pFA6a-TRP1-PGAL1-GFP (F64L, S65T, V163A)
Purpose: N-terminal chromosomal tagging with stable GFP under control of GAL promoter
Depositing lab: John Pringle. Depositing organization: Stanford University.
Backbone
  Vector backbone: pFA6a
  Vector type: Yeast genomic targeting
  Selectable markers: TRP1
Growth in bacteria
  Bacterial resistance: Ampicillin, 100 μg/mL
  Growth temperature: 37°C
  Growth strain: DH5alpha
  Copy number: High Copy
Gene/Insert
  Gene/Insert name: GAL1 promoter (alt name: GAL1)
  Species: S. cerevisiae (budding yeast)
  Entrez Gene: GAL1 (a.k.a. YBR020W)
  Promoter: GAL1 promoter
  Tag / fusion protein: TRP1 (N terminal on insert); GFP (F64L, S65T, V163A) (C terminal on insert)
  Cloning method: Unknown
  Sequencing primers: 5′ SP6; 3′ T7
Terms and licenses: Academic/Nonprofit Terms; Industry Terms: Not Available to Industry
Depositor comments: GFP in Addgene plasmid #41615 was replaced with stable GFP variant (F64L, S65T, V163A).
How to cite: pFA6a-TRP1-PGAL1-GFP (F64L, S65T, V163A) was a gift from John Pringle (Addgene plasmid # 53206 ; http://n2t.net/addgene:53206 ; RRID:Addgene_53206)
